Addgene plasmid #63799: M_ST1n_VPR
Purpose: ST1-dCas9 with VP64-p65-Rta (VPR) fused to it's C-terminus; mammalian vector
Depositing lab: George Church. Depositing organization: Harvard University. Publication: Highly efficient Cas9-mediated transcriptional programming. Chavez A, Scheiman J, Vora S, Pruitt BW, Tuttle M, P R Iyer E, Lin S, Kiani S, Guzman CD, Wiegand DJ, Ter-Ovanesyan D, Braff JL, Davidsohn N, Housden BE, Perrimon N, Weiss R, Aach J, Collins JJ, Church GM. Nat Methods. 2015 Mar 2. doi: 10.1038/nmeth.3312. PubMed 25730490.
Backbone
  Vector backbone: pcDNA3.3 TOPO
  Vector type: Mammalian Expression, CRISPR, Synthetic Biology
  Selectable markers: Neomycin (select with G418)
Growth in bacteria
  Bacterial resistance: Ampicillin, 100 μg/mL
  Growth temperature: 37°C
  Growth strain: DH5alpha
  Copy number: Unknown
Gene/Insert
  Gene/Insert name: ST1-dCas9-VPR (alt name: VP64-p65-Rta)
  Species: H. sapiens (human), M. musculus (mouse)
  Insert size (bp): 4922
  Promoter: CMV
  Tag / fusion protein: VPR (VP64-p65-Rta) (C terminal on insert)
  Cloning method: Gibson Cloning
  Sequencing primers: 5′ CMV-F
Resource information
  A portion of this plasmid was derived from a plasmid made by: addgene #48669
Terms and licenses: Academic/Nonprofit Terms; Industry Terms: Not Available to Industry
Depositor comments: Cas9 insert contains K604R, D839A and N863A mutations relative to reference sequence WP_010922251.1. Depositor states that these mutations should not affect function.
How to cite: M_ST1n_VPR was a gift from George Church (Addgene plasmid # 63799 ; http://n2t.net/addgene:63799 ; RRID:Addgene_63799)
