[The description below was written by a language model from this plasmid's Addgene catalogue record.]
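Description:
M_ST1n_VPR is a mammalian expression plasmid built on the pcDNA3.3 TOPO backbone that encodes a programmable transcriptional activator for CRISPR-based gene activation. It is propagated in E. coli under ampicillin selection, and it carries a neomycin resistance marker so that transfected mammalian cells can be selected with G418. The record does not give the copy number and includes no feature table, so the origin of replication and other backbone elements cannot be confirmed beyond what the backbone name implies.

The roughly 4.9 kb insert, assembled by Gibson cloning and driven by the CMV promoter, is a nuclease-inactive ST1 Cas9 (by its name, the Streptococcus thermophilus CRISPR1 orthologue) fused at its C-terminus to the tripartite VPR activator. VPR joins three activation domains in tandem: VP64 (four copies of the herpes simplex VP16 minimal domain), the activation domain of the NF-κB subunit p65, and Rta from Epstein-Barr virus. Together these recruit the transcriptional machinery more strongly than VP64 alone. When co-expressed with a compatible guide RNA, which this plasmid is not recorded as supplying, the dCas9 moiety binds a target promoter without cutting DNA, and the VPR domains upregulate the nearby gene.

The depositor notes K604R, D839A and N863A substitutions relative to a cited Cas9 reference sequence and states that these should not affect function. Part of the plasmid derives from an earlier deposited construct. The species fields list human and mouse. Because ST1 Cas9 uses its own guide scaffold and PAM, the construct is suited to activation experiments orthogonal to the commonly used S. pyogenes system in synthetic biology and transcriptional programming work.
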