>Addgene plasmid #63799 | M_ST1n_VPR | depositor partial sequence | sequence record 106485 | M_ST1n_VPR sequence 4992 bps
ATGAGCGACCTGGTGCTGGGCCTGGCCATCGGCATCGGCAGCGTGGGCGTGGGCATCCTGAACAAGGTGA
CCGGCGAGATCATCCACAAGAACAGTCGCATCTTCCCTGCTGCTCAGGCTGAGAACAACCTGGTGCGCCG
CACCAACCGCCAGGGTCGCCGGCTTGCTCGCCGCAAGAAGCACCGGCGCGTGCGCCTGAACCGCCTGTTC
GAGGAGAGCGGCCTGATCACCGACTTCACCAAGATCAGCATCAACCTGAACCCCTACCAGCTGCGCGTGA
AGGGCCTGACCGACGAGCTGAGCAACGAGGAGCTGTTCATCGCCCTGAAGAACATGGTGAAGCACCGCGG
CATCAGCTACCTGGACGACGCCAGCGACGACGGCAACAGCAGCGTGGGCGACTACGCCCAGATCGTGAAG
GAGAACAGCAAGCAGCTGGAGACCAAGACCCCCGGCCAGATCCAGCTGGAGCGCTACCAGACCTACGGCC
AGCTGCGCGGCGACTTCACCGTGGAGAAGGACGGCAAGAAGCACCGCCTGATCAACGTGTTCCCCACCAG
CGCCTACCGCAGCGAGGCCCTGCGCATCCTGCAGACCCAGCAGGAGTTCAACCCCCAGATCACCGACGAG
TTCATCAACCGCTACCTGGAGATCCTGACCGGCAAGCGCAAGTACTACCACGGCCCCGGCAACGAGAAGA
GCCGCACCGACTACGGCCGCTACCGCACCAGCGGCGAGACCCTGGACAACATCTTCGGCATCCTGATCGG
CAAGTGCACCTTCTACCCCGACGAGTTCCGCGCCGCCAAGGCCAGCTACACCGCCCAGGAGTTCAACCTG
CTGAACGACCTGAACAACCTGACCGTGCCCACCGAGACCAAGAAGCTGAGCAAGGAGCAGAAGAACCAGA
TCATCAACTACGTGAAGAACGAGAAGGCCATGGGCCCCGCCAAGCTGTTCAAGTACATCGCCAAGCTGCT
GAGCTGCGACGTGGCCGACATCAAGGGCTACCGCATCGACAAGAGCGGCAAGGCCGAGATCCACACCTTC
GAGGCCTACCGCAAGATGAAGACCCTGGAGACCCTGGACATCGAGCAGATGGACCGCGAGACCCTGGACA
AGCTGGCCTACGTGCTGACCCTGAACACCGAGCGCGAGGGCATCCAGGAGGCCCTGGAGCACGAGTTCGC
CGACGGCAGCTTCAGCCAGAAGCAGGTGGACGAGCTGGTGCAGTTCCGCAAGGCCAACAGCAGCATCTTC
GGCAAGGGCTGGCACAACTTCAGCGTGAAGCTGATGATGGAGCTGATCCCCGAGCTGTACGAGACCAGCG
AGGAGCAGATGACCATCCTGACCCGCCTGGGCAAGCAGAAGACCACCAGCAGCAGCAACAAGACCAAGTA
CATCGACGAGAAGCTGCTGACCGAGGAGATCTACAACCCCGTGGTGGCCAAGAGCGTGCGCCAGGCCATC
AAGATCGTGAACGCCGCCATCAAGGAGTACGGCGACTTCGACAACATCGTGATCGAGATGGCCCGCGAGA
CCAACGAGGACGACGAGAAGAAGGCCATCCAGAAGATCCAGAAGGCCAACAAGGACGAGAAGGACGCCGC
CATGCTGAAGGCCGCCAACCAGTACAACGGCAAGGCCGAGCTGCCCCACAGCGTGTTCCACGGCCACAAG
CAGCTGGCCACCAAGATCCGCCTGTGGCACCAGCAGGGCGAGCGCTGCCTGTACACCGGCAAGACCATCA
GCATCCACGACCTGATCAACAACAGCAACCAGTTCGAGGTGGCTGCCATCCTGCCCCTGAGCATCACCTT
CGACGACAGCCTGGCCAACAAGGTGCTGGTGTACGCCACCGCCGCTCAGGAGAAGGGCCAGCGCACCCCC
TACCAGGCCCTGGACAGCATGGACGACGCCTGGAGCTTCCGCGAGCTGAAGGCCTTCGTGCGCGAGAGCA
AGACCCTGAGCAACAAGAAGAAGGAGTACCTGCTGACCGAGGAGGACATCAGCAAGTTCGACGTGCGCAA
GAAGTTCATCGAGCGCAACCTGGTGGACACCCGCTACGCCAGCCGCGTGGTGCTGAACGCCCTGCAGGAG
CACTTCCGCGCCCACAAGATCGACACCAAGGTGAGCGTGGTGCGCGGCCAGTTCACCAGCCAGCTGCGCC
GCCACTGGGGCATCGAGAAGACCCGCGACACCTACCACCACCACGCCGTGGACGCCCTGATCATTGCGGC
TTCTAGCCAGCTGAACCTGTGGAAGAAGCAGAAGAACACCCTGGTGAGCTACAGCGAGGACCAGCTGCTG
GACATCGAGACCGGCGAGCTGATCAGCGACGACGAGTACAAGGAGAGCGTGTTCAAGGCCCCCTACCAGC
ACTTCGTGGACACCCTGAAGAGCAAGGAGTTCGAGGACAGCATCCTGTTCAGCTACCAGGTGGACAGCAA
GTTCAACCGCAAGATCAGCGACGCCACCATCTACGCCACCCGCCAGGCCAAGGTGGGCAAGGACAAGGCC
GACGAGACCTACGTGCTGGGCAAGATCAAGGACATCTACACCCAGGACGGCTACGACGCCTTCATGAAGA
TCTACAAGAAGGACAAGAGCAAGTTCCTGATGTACCGCCACGACCCCCAGACCTTCGAGAAGGTGATCGA
GCCCATCCTGGAGAACTACCCCAACAAGCAGATCAACGATAAAGGCAAGGAGGTGCCCTGCAACCCCTTC
CTGAAGTACAAGGAGGAGCACGGCTACATCCGCAAGTACAGCAAGAAGGGCAACGGCCCCGAGATCAAGA
GCCTGAAGTACTACGACAGCAAGCTGGGCAACCACATCGACATCACCCCCAAGGACAGCAACAACAAGGT
GGTGCTGCAGAGCGTGAGCCCCTGGCGCGCCGACGTGTACTTCAACAAGACCACCGGCAAGTACGAGATC
CTGGGCCTGAAGTACGCCGACCTGCAGTTTGATAAGGGCACCGGCACCTACAAGATCAGCCAGGAGAAGT
ACAACGACATCAAGAAGAAGGAGGGCGTGGACAGCGACAGCGAGTTCAAGTTCACCCTGTACAAGAACGA
CCTTCTGCTGGTGAAGGACACCGAGACCAAGGAGCAACAGCTGTTCCGCTTCCTGAGCCGCACCATGCCC
AAGCAGAAGCACTACGTGGAGCTGAAGCCCTACGACAAGCAGAAGTTCGAGGGCGGCGAGGCCCTGATCA
AGGTGCTGGGCAACGTGGCCAACAGCGGCCAGTGCAAGAAGGGCCTGGGCAAGAGCAACATCAGCATCTA
CAAGGTGCGCACCGACGTGCTGGGCAACCAGCACATCATCAAGAACGAGGGCGACAAGCCCAAGCTGGAC
TTCAGCAGGGCTGACCCCAAGAAGAAGAGGAAGGTGGAGGCCAGCGGTTCCGGACGGGCTGACGCATTGG
ACGATTTTGATCTGGATATGCTGGGAAGTGACGCCCTCGATGATTTTGACCTTGACATGCTTGGTTCGGA
TGCCCTTGATGACTTTGACCTCGACATGCTCGGCAGTGACGCCCTTGATGATTTCGACCTGGACATGCTG
ATTAACTCTAGAAGTTCCGGATCTCCGAAAAAGAAACGCAAAGTTGGTAGCCAGTACCTGCCCGACACCG
ACGACCGGCACCGGATCGAGGAAAAGCGGAAGCGGACCTACGAGACATTCAAGAGCATCATGAAGAAGTC
CCCCTTCAGCGGCCCCACCGACCCTAGACCTCCACCTAGAAGAATCGCCGTGCCCAGCAGATCCAGCGCC
AGCGTGCCAAAACCTGCCCCCCAGCCTTACCCCTTCACCAGCAGCCTGAGCACCATCAACTACGACGAGT
TCCCTACCATGGTGTTCCCCAGCGGCCAGATCTCTCAGGCCTCTGCTCTGGCTCCAGCCCCTCCTCAGGT
GCTGCCTCAGGCTCCTGCTCCTGCACCAGCTCCAGCCATGGTGTCTGCACTGGCTCAGGCACCAGCACCC
GTGCCTGTGCTGGCTCCTGGACCTCCACAGGCTGTGGCTCCACCAGCCCCTAAACCTACACAGGCCGGCG
AGGGCACACTGTCTGAAGCTCTGCTGCAGCTGCAGTTCGACGACGAGGATCTGGGAGCCCTGCTGGGAAA
CAGCACCGATCCTGCCGTGTTCACCGACCTGGCCAGCGTGGACAACAGCGAGTTCCAGCAGCTGCTGAAC
CAGGGCATCCCTGTGGCCCCTCACACCACCGAGCCCATGCTGATGGAATACCCCGAGGCCATCACCCGGC
TCGTGACAGGCGCTCAGAGGCCTCCTGATCCAGCTCCTGCCCCTCTGGGAGCACCAGGCCTGCCTAATGG
ACTGCTGTCTGGCGACGAGGACTTCAGCTCTATCGCCGATATGGATTTCTCAGCCTTGCTGGGTAGCGGA
TCGGGATCTCGGGATTCCAGGGAAGGGATGTTTTTGCCGAAGCCTGAGGCCGGCTCCGCTATTAGTGACG
TGTTTGAGGGCCGCGAGGTGTGCCAGCCAAAACGAATCCGGCCATTTCATCCTCCAGGAAGTCCATGGGC
CAACCGCCCACTCCCCGCCAGCCTCGCACCAACACCAACCGGTCCAGTACATGAGCCAGTCGGGTCACTG
ACCCCGGCACCAGTCCCTCAGCCACTGGATCCAGCGCCCGCAGTGACTCCCGAGGCCAGTCACCTGTTGG
AGGATCCCGATGAAGAGACGAGCCAGGCTGTCAAAGCCCTTCGGGAGATGGCCGATACTGTGATTCCCCA
GAAGGAAGAGGCTGCAATCTGTGGCCAAATGGACCTTTCCCATCCGCCCCCAAGGGGCCATCTGGATGAG
CTGACAACCACACTTGAGTCCATGACCGAGGATCTGAACCTGGACTCACCCCTGACCCCGGAATTGAACG
AGATTCTGGATACCTTCCTGAACGACGAGTGCCTCTTGCATGCCATGCATATCAGCACAGGACTGTCCAT
CTTCGACACATCTCTGTTTTGA
