>Addgene plasmid #63799 | M_ST1n_VPR | addgene partial sequence | sequence record 108391 | CMV-F 5'-CGCAAATGGGCGGTAGGCGTG-3'
CAGAGCTCGTTTAGTGAACCGTCAGATCGCCTGGAGACGCCATCCACGCTGTTTTGACCTCCATAGAAGA
CACCGGGACCGATCCAGCCTCCGGACTCTAGAGGATCGAACCCTTGCCACCATGAGCGACCTGGTGCTGG
GCCTGGCCATCGGCATCGGCAGCGTGGGCGTGGGCATCCTGAACAAGGTGACCGGCGAGATCATCCACAA
GAACAGTCGCATCTTCCCTGCTGCTCAGGCTGAGAACAACCTGGTGCGCCGCACCAACCGCCAGGGTCGC
CGGCTTGCTCGCCGCAAGAAGCACCGGCGCGTGCGCCTGAACCGCCTGTTCGAGGAGAGCGGCCTGATCA
CCGACTTCACCAAGATCAGCATCAACCTGAACCCCTACCAGCTGCGCGTGAAGGGCCTGACCGACGAGCT
GAGCAACGAGGAGCTGTTCATCGCCCTGAAGAACATGGTGAAGCACCGCGGCATCAGCTACCTGGACGAC
GCCAGCGACGACGGCAACAGCAGCGTGGGCGACTACGCCCAGATCGTGAAGGAGAACAGCAAGCAGCTGG
AGACCAAGACCCCCGGCCAGATCCAGCTGGAGCGCTACCAGACCTACGGCCAGCTGCGCGGCGACTTCAC
CGTGGAGAAGGACGGCAAGAAGCACCGCCTGATCAACGTGTTCCCCACCAGCGCCTACCGCAGCGAGGCC
CTGCGCATCCTGCAGACCCAGCAGGAGTTCAACCCCCAGATCACCGACGAGTTCATCAACCGCTACCTGG
AGATCCTGACCGGCAAGCGCAAGTACTACCACGGCCCCGGCAACGAGAAGAGCCGCACCGACTACGGCCG
CTACCGCACCAGCGGCGAGACCCTGGACAACATCTTCGGCATCCTGATCGGCAAGTGCACCTTCTACCCC
GACGAGTTCCGCGCCGCCAAGGCCAGCTACAC
