>Addgene plasmid #63799 | M_ST1n_VPR | addgene partial sequence | sequence record 109378 | TK-pA-R2 5'-GGTGGGGAAAAGGAAGAAAC-3'
GAGTGCCAGCCCTGGGACCGAACCCCGCGTTTATGAACAAACGACCCAACACCCGTGCGTTTTATTCTGT
CTTTTTATTGCCGTCATAGCGCGGGTTCCTTCCGGTATTGTCTCCTTCCGTGTTTCAGTTAGCCTCCCCC
GTTTAAACTCATTACTAACCGGTAGGGATCGAACCCTTTGTCTGCTCGAAGCATTAACCCTCACTAAAGG
GAAGCGGCCTTAGTTATTCAGGTACCTGCGGCCGCTCTAGATGATATCAACCACTTTGTACAAGAAAGCT
GGGTTTCAAAACAGAGATGTGTCGAAGATGGACAGTCCTGTGCTGATATGCATGGCATGCAAGAGGCACT
CGTCGTTCAGGAAGGTATCCAGAATCTCGTTCAATTCCGGGGTCAGGGGTGAGTCCAGGTTCAGATCCTC
GGTCATGGACTCAAGTGTGGTTGTCAGCTCATCCAGATGGCCCCTTGGGGGCGGATGGGAAAGGTCCATT
TGGCCACAGATTGCAGCCTCTTCCTTCTGGGGAATCACAGTATCGGCCATCTCCCGAAGGGCTTTGACAG
CCTGGCTCGTCTCTTCATCGGGATCCTCCAACAGGTGACTGGCCTCGGGAGTCACTGCGGGCGCTGGATC
CAGTGGCTGAGGGACTGGTGCCGGGGTCAGTGACCCGACTGGCTCATGTACTGGACCGGTTGGTGTTGGT
GCGAGGCTGGCGGGGAGTGGGCGGTTGGCCCATGGACTTCCTGGAGGATGAAATGGCCGGATTCGTTTTG
G
