LOCUS       Exported 10512 bp ds-DNA circular SYN 12-MAY-2021
DEFINITION  ST1-dCas9 with VP64-p65-Rta (VPR) fused to it's C-terminus;
            mammalian vector.
ACCESSION   .
VERSION     .
KEYWORDS    M_ST1n_VPR
SOURCE      synthetic DNA construct
  ORGANISM  synthetic DNA construct
REFERENCE   1 (bases 1 to 10512)
  AUTHORS   Chavez A, Scheiman J, Vora S, Pruitt BW, Tuttle M, P R Iyer E, Lin
            S, Kiani S, Guzman CD, Wiegand DJ, Ter-Ovanesyan D, Braff JL,
            Davidsohn N, Housden BE, Perrimon N, Weiss R, Aach J, Collins JJ,
            Church GM
  TITLE     Highly efficient Cas9-mediated transcriptional programming.
  JOURNAL   Nat Methods. 2015 Mar 2. doi: 10.1038/nmeth.3312.
  PUBMED    25730490
REFERENCE   2 (bases 1 to 10512)
  AUTHORS   .
  TITLE     Direct Submission
  JOURNAL   Exported May 12, 2021 from SnapGene Server 1.1.58
            http://www.snapgene.com
FEATURES             Location/Qualifiers
     source          1..10512
                     /organism="synthetic DNA construct"
                     /mol_type="other DNA"
     enhancer        50..429
                     /label=CMV enhancer
                     /note="human cytomegalovirus immediate early enhancer"
     promoter        430..633
                     /label=CMV promoter
                     /note="human cytomegalovirus (CMV) immediate early
                     promoter"
     primer_bind     584..604
                     /label=CMV-F
                     /note="Human CMV immediate early promoter, forward primer"
     primer_bind     630..654
                     /label=LNCX
                     /note="Human CMV promoter, forward primer"
     CDS             748..4110
                     /codon_start=1
                     /product="catalytically dead mutant of the Cas9
                     endonuclease from the Streptococcus thermophilus Type II
                     CRISPR/Cas system"
                     /label=St1dCas9
                     /note="RNA-guided DNA-binding protein that lacks
                     endonuclease activity due to the mutations D9A, D598A,
                     H599A, and N622A"
                     /translation="MSDLVLGLAIGIGSVGVGILNKVTGEIIHKNSRIFPAAQAENNLV
                     RRTNRQGRRLARRKKHRRVRLNRLFEESGLITDFTKISINLNPYQLRVKGLTDELSNEE
                     LFIALKNMVKHRGISYLDDASDDGNSSVGDYAQIVKENSKQLETKTPGQIQLERYQTYG
                     QLRGDFTVEKDGKKHRLINVFPTSAYRSEALRILQTQQEFNPQITDEFINRYLEILTGK
                     RKYYHGPGNEKSRTDYGRYRTSGETLDNIFGILIGKCTFYPDEFRAAKASYTAQEFNLL
                     NDLNNLTVPTETKKLSKEQKNQIINYVKNEKAMGPAKLFKYIAKLLSCDVADIKGYRID
                     KSGKAEIHTFEAYRKMKTLETLDIEQMDRETLDKLAYVLTLNTEREGIQEALEHEFADG
                     SFSQKQVDELVQFRKANSSIFGKGWHNFSVKLMMELIPELYETSEEQMTILTRLGKQKT
                     TSSSNKTKYIDEKLLTEEIYNPVVAKSVRQAIKIVNAAIKEYGDFDNIVIEMARETNED
                     DEKKAIQKIQKANKDEKDAAMLKAANQYNGKAELPHSVFHGHKQLATKIRLWHQQGERC
                     LYTGKTISIHDLINNSNQFEVAAILPLSITFDDSLANKVLVYATAAQEKGQRTPYQALD
                     SMDDAWSFRELKAFVRESKTLSNKKKEYLLTEEDISKFDVRKKFIERNLVDTRYASRVV
                     LNALQEHFRAHKIDTKVSVVRGQFTSQLRRHWGIEKTRDTYHHHAVDALIIAASSQLNL
                     WKKQKNTLVSYSEDQLLDIETGELISDDEYKESVFKAPYQHFVDTLKSKEFEDSILFSY
                     QVDSKFNRKISDATIYATRQAKVGKDKADETYVLGKIKDIYTQDGYDAFMKIYKKDKSK
                     FLMYRHDPQTFEKVIEPILENYPNKQINDKGKEVPCNPFLKYKEEHGYIRKYSKKGNGP
                     EIKSLKYYDSKLGNHIDITPKDSNNKVVLQSVSPWRADVYFNKTTGKYEILGLKYADLQ
                     FDKGTGTYKISQEKYNDIKKKEGVDSDSEFKFTLYKNDLLLVKDTETKEQQLFRFLSRT
                     MPKQKHYVELKPYDKQKFEGGEALIKVLGNVANSGQCKKGLGKSNISIYKVRTDVLGNQ
                     HIIKNEGDKPKLDF"
     CDS             4123..4143
                     /codon_start=1
                     /product="nuclear localization signal of SV40 (simian virus
                     40) large T antigen"
                     /label=SV40 NLS
                     /translation="PKKKRKV"
     CDS             4168..4317
                     /codon_start=1
                     /product="tetrameric repeat of the minimal activation
                     domain of herpes simplex virus VP16 (Beerli et al., 1998)"
                     /label=VP64
                     /translation="DALDDFDLDMLGSDALDDFDLDMLGSDALDDFDLDMLGSDALDDF
                     DLDML"
     CDS             4342..4362
                     /codon_start=1
                     /product="nuclear localization signal of SV40 (simian virus
                     40) large T antigen"
                     /label=SV40 NLS
                     /translation="PKKKRKV"
     CDS             4792..5148
                     /codon_start=1
                     /product="transcriptional activation domain of human RelA,
                     also known as p65 (O'Shea and Perkins, 2008)"
                     /label=RelA (p65) AD
                     /translation="PTQAGEGTLSEALLQLQFDDEDLGALLGNSTDPAVFTDLASVDNS
                     EFQQLLNQGIPVAPHTTEPMLMEYPEAITRLVTGAQRPPDPAPAPLGAPGLPNGLLSGD
                     EDFSSIADMDFSALL"
     CDS             5167..5736
                     /codon_start=1
                     /product="transcriptional activation domain from the human
                     herpesvirus 4 (Epstein-Barr virus) replication and
                     transcription activator Rta/BRLF1 (Hardwick et al., 1992;
                     Chavez et al., 2015)"
                     /label=Rta AD
                     /translation="RDSREGMFLPKPEAGSAISDVFEGREVCQPKRIRPFHPPGSPWAN
                     RPLPASLAPTPTGPVHEPVGSLTPAPVPQPLDPAPAVTPEASHLLEDPDEETSQAVKAL
                     REMADTVIPQKEEAAICGQMDLSHPPPRGHLDELTTTLESMTEDLNLDSPLTPELNEIL
                     DTFLNDECLLHAMHISTGLSIFDTSLF"
     protein_bind    complement(5741..5765)
                     /gene="mutant version of attB"
                     /label=attB2
                     /bound_moiety="BP Clonase(TM)"
                     /note="recombination site for the Gateway(R) BP reaction"
     promoter        complement(5815..5832)
                     /label=T3 promoter
                     /note="promoter for bacteriophage T3 RNA polymerase"
     primer_bind     complement(5898..5917)
                     /label=TK-pA-R
                     /note="Thymidine kinase polyA, reverse primer"
     polyA_signal    5942..5990
                     /label=HSV TK poly(A) signal
                     /note="herpes simplex virus thymidine kinase
                     polyadenylation signal (Cole and Stacy, 1985)"
     rep_origin      6192..6620
                     /direction=RIGHT
                     /label=f1 ori
                     /note="f1 bacteriophage origin of replication; arrow
                     indicates direction of (+) strand synthesis"
     primer_bind     complement(6279..6298)
                     /label=F1ori-R
                     /note="F1 origin, reverse primer"
     primer_bind     6489..6510
                     /label=F1ori-F
                     /note="F1 origin, forward primer"
     primer_bind     complement(6629..6649)
                     /label=pBABE 3'
                     /note="SV40 enhancer, reverse primer for pBABE vectors"
     promoter        6634..6963
                     /label=SV40 promoter
                     /note="SV40 enhancer and early promoter"
     rep_origin      6814..6949
                     /label=SV40 ori
                     /note="SV40 origin of replication"
     primer_bind     6876..6895
                     /label=SV40pro-F
                     /note="SV40 promoter/origin, forward primer"
     CDS             7030..7824
                     /codon_start=1
                     /gene="aph(3')-II (or nptII)"
                     /product="aminoglycoside phosphotransferase from Tn5"
                     /label=NeoR/KanR
                     /note="confers resistance to neomycin, kanamycin, and G418
                     (Geneticin(R))"
                     /translation="MIEQDGLHAGSPAAWVERLFGYDWAQQTIGCSDAAVFRLSAQGRP
                     VLFVKTDLSGALNELQDEAARLSWLATTGVPCAAVLDVVTEAGRDWLLLGEVPGQDLLS
                     SHLAPAEKVSIMADAMRRLHTLDPATCPFDHQAKHRIERARTRMEAGLVDQDDLDEEHQ
                     GLAPAELFARLKARMPDGEDLVVTHGDACLPNIMVENGRFSGFIDCGRLGVADRYQDIA
                     LATRDIAEELGGEWADRFLVLYGIAAPDSQRIAFYRLLDEFF"
     primer_bind     complement(7084..7103)
                     /label=Neo-R
                     /note="Neomycin resistance gene, reverse primer"
     primer_bind     7694..7713
                     /label=Neo-F
                     /note="Neomycin resistance gene, forward primer"
     polyA_signal    8000..8121
                     /label=SV40 poly(A) signal
                     /note="SV40 polyadenylation signal"
     primer_bind     complement(8037..8056)
                     /label=SV40pA-R
                     /note="SV40 polyA, reverse primer"
     primer_bind     8091..8110
                     /label=EBV-rev
                     /note="SV40 polyA terminator, reverse primer"
     primer_bind     complement(8170..8186)
                     /label=M13 rev
                     /note="common sequencing primer, one of multiple similar
                     variants"
     primer_bind     complement(8170..8186)
                     /label=M13 Reverse
                     /note="In lacZ gene. Also called M13-rev"
     primer_bind     complement(8183..8205)
                     /label=M13/pUC Reverse
                     /note="In lacZ gene"
     protein_bind    8194..8210
                     /label=lac operator
                     /bound_moiety="lac repressor encoded by lacI"
                     /note="The lac repressor binds to the lac operator to
                     inhibit transcription in E. coli. This inhibition can be
                     relieved by adding lactose or
                     isopropyl-beta-D-thiogalactopyranoside (IPTG)."
     promoter        complement(8218..8248)
                     /label=lac promoter
                     /note="promoter for the E. coli lac operon"
     protein_bind    8263..8284
                     /label=CAP binding site
                     /bound_moiety="E. coli catabolite activator protein"
                     /note="CAP binding activates transcription in the presence
                     of cAMP."
     primer_bind     complement(8401..8418)
                     /label=L4440
                     /note="L4440 vector, forward primer"
     rep_origin      complement(8572..9160)
                     /direction=LEFT
                     /label=ori
                     /note="high-copy-number ColE1/pMB1/pBR322/pUC origin of
                     replication"
     primer_bind     complement(8652..8671)
                     /label=pBR322ori-F
                     /note="pBR322 origin, forward primer"
     CDS             complement(9331..10191)
                     /codon_start=1
                     /gene="bla"
                     /product="beta-lactamase"
                     /label=AmpR
                     /note="confers resistance to ampicillin, carbenicillin, and
                     related antibiotics"
                     /translation="MSIQHFRVALIPFFAAFCLPVFAHPETLVKVKDAEDQLGARVGYI
                     ELDLNSGKILESFRPEERFPMMSTFKVLLCGAVLSRIDAGQEQLGRRIHYSQNDLVEYS
                     PVTEKHLTDGMTVRELCSAAITMSDNTAANLLLTTIGGPKELTAFLHNMGDHVTRLDRW
                     EPELNEAIPNDERDTTMPVAMATTLRKLLTGELLTLASRQQLIDWMEADKVAGPLLRSA
                     LPAGWFIADKSGAGERGSRGIIAALGPDGKPSRIVVIYTTGSQATMDERNRQIAEIGAS
                     LIKHW"
     primer_bind     9954..9973
                     /label=Amp-R
                     /note="Ampicillin resistance gene, reverse primer"
     promoter        complement(10192..10296)
                     /gene="bla"
                     /label=AmpR promoter
     primer_bind     complement(10371..10390)
                     /label=pRS-marker
                     /note="pRS vectors, use to sequence yeast selectable
                     marker"
ORIGIN
        1 gttaggcgtt ttgcgctgct tcgcgatgta cgggccagat atacgcgttg acattgatta
       61 ttgactagtt attaatagta atcaattacg gggtcattag ttcatagccc atatatggag
      121 ttccgcgtta cataacttac ggtaaatggc ccgcctggct gaccgcccaa cgacccccgc
      181 ccattgacgt caataatgac gtatgttccc atagtaacgc caatagggac tttccattga
      241 cgtcaatggg tggagtattt acggtaaact gcccacttgg cagtacatca agtgtatcat
      301 atgccaagta cgccccctat tgacgtcaat gacggtaaat ggcccgcctg gcattatgcc
      361 cagtacatga ccttatggga ctttcctact tggcagtaca tctacgtatt agtcatcgct
      421 attaccatgg tgatgcggtt ttggcagtac atcaatgggc gtggatagcg gtttgactca
      481 cggggatttc caagtctcca ccccattgac gtcaatggga gtttgttttg gcaccaaaat
      541 caacgggact ttccaaaatg tcgtaacaac tccgccccat tgacgcaaat gggcggtagg
      601 cgtgtacggt gggaggtcta tataagcaga gctcgtttag tgaaccgtca gatcgcctgg
      661 agacgccatc cacgctgttt tgacctccat agaagacacc gggaccgatc cagcctccgg
      721 actctagagg atcgaaccct tgccaccatg agcgacctgg tgctgggcct ggccatcggc
      781 atcggcagcg tgggcgtggg catcctgaac aaggtgaccg gcgagatcat ccacaagaac
      841 agtcgcatct tccctgctgc tcaggctgag aacaacctgg tgcgccgcac caaccgccag
      901 ggtcgccggc ttgctcgccg caagaagcac cggcgcgtgc gcctgaaccg cctgttcgag
      961 gagagcggcc tgatcaccga cttcaccaag atcagcatca acctgaaccc ctaccagctg
     1021 cgcgtgaagg gcctgaccga cgagctgagc aacgaggagc tgttcatcgc cctgaagaac
     1081 atggtgaagc accgcggcat cagctacctg gacgacgcca gcgacgacgg caacagcagc
     1141 gtgggcgact acgcccagat cgtgaaggag aacagcaagc agctggagac caagaccccc
     1201 ggccagatcc agctggagcg ctaccagacc tacggccagc tgcgcggcga cttcaccgtg
     1261 gagaaggacg gcaagaagca ccgcctgatc aacgtgttcc ccaccagcgc ctaccgcagc
     1321 gaggccctgc gcatcctgca gacccagcag gagttcaacc cccagatcac cgacgagttc
     1381 atcaaccgct acctggagat cctgaccggc aagcgcaagt actaccacgg ccccggcaac
     1441 gagaagagcc gcaccgacta cggccgctac cgcaccagcg gcgagaccct ggacaacatc
     1501 ttcggcatcc tgatcggcaa gtgcaccttc taccccgacg agttccgcgc cgccaaggcc
     1561 agctacaccg cccaggagtt caacctgctg aacgacctga acaacctgac cgtgcccacc
     1621 gagaccaaga agctgagcaa ggagcagaag aaccagatca tcaactacgt gaagaacgag
     1681 aaggccatgg gccccgccaa gctgttcaag tacatcgcca agctgctgag ctgcgacgtg
     1741 gccgacatca agggctaccg catcgacaag agcggcaagg ccgagatcca caccttcgag
     1801 gcctaccgca agatgaagac cctggagacc ctggacatcg agcagatgga ccgcgagacc
     1861 ctggacaagc tggcctacgt gctgaccctg aacaccgagc gcgagggcat ccaggaggcc
     1921 ctggagcacg agttcgccga cggcagcttc agccagaagc aggtggacga gctggtgcag
     1981 ttccgcaagg ccaacagcag catcttcggc aagggctggc acaacttcag cgtgaagctg
     2041 atgatggagc tgatccccga gctgtacgag accagcgagg agcagatgac catcctgacc
     2101 cgcctgggca agcagaagac caccagcagc agcaacaaga ccaagtacat cgacgagaag
     2161 ctgctgaccg aggagatcta caaccccgtg gtggccaaga gcgtgcgcca ggccatcaag
     2221 atcgtgaacg ccgccatcaa ggagtacggc gacttcgaca acatcgtgat cgagatggcc
     2281 cgcgagacca acgaggacga cgagaagaag gccatccaga agatccagaa ggccaacaag
     2341 gacgagaagg acgccgccat gctgaaggcc gccaaccagt acaacggcaa ggccgagctg
     2401 ccccacagcg tgttccacgg ccacaagcag ctggccacca agatccgcct gtggcaccag
     2461 cagggcgagc gctgcctgta caccggcaag accatcagca tccacgacct gatcaacaac
     2521 agcaaccagt tcgaggtggc tgccatcctg cccctgagca tcaccttcga cgacagcctg
     2581 gccaacaagg tgctggtgta cgccaccgcc gctcaggaga agggccagcg caccccctac
     2641 caggccctgg acagcatgga cgacgcctgg agcttccgcg agctgaaggc cttcgtgcgc
     2701 gagagcaaga ccctgagcaa caagaagaag gagtacctgc tgaccgagga ggacatcagc
     2761 aagttcgacg tgcgcaagaa gttcatcgag cgcaacctgg tggacacccg ctacgccagc
     2821 cgcgtggtgc tgaacgccct gcaggagcac ttccgcgccc acaagatcga caccaaggtg
     2881 agcgtggtgc gcggccagtt caccagccag ctgcgccgcc actggggcat cgagaagacc
     2941 cgcgacacct accaccacca cgccgtggac gccctgatca ttgcggcttc tagccagctg
     3001 aacctgtgga agaagcagaa gaacaccctg gtgagctaca gcgaggacca gctgctggac
     3061 atcgagaccg gcgagctgat cagcgacgac gagtacaagg agagcgtgtt caaggccccc
     3121 taccagcact tcgtggacac cctgaagagc aaggagttcg aggacagcat cctgttcagc
     3181 taccaggtgg acagcaagtt caaccgcaag atcagcgacg ccaccatcta cgccacccgc
     3241 caggccaagg tgggcaagga caaggccgac gagacctacg tgctgggcaa gatcaaggac
     3301 atctacaccc aggacggcta cgacgccttc atgaagatct acaagaagga caagagcaag
     3361 ttcctgatgt accgccacga cccccagacc ttcgagaagg tgatcgagcc catcctggag
     3421 aactacccca acaagcagat caacgataaa ggcaaggagg tgccctgcaa ccccttcctg
     3481 aagtacaagg aggagcacgg ctacatccgc aagtacagca agaagggcaa cggccccgag
     3541 atcaagagcc tgaagtacta cgacagcaag ctgggcaacc acatcgacat cacccccaag
     3601 gacagcaaca acaaggtggt gctgcagagc gtgagcccct ggcgcgccga cgtgtacttc
     3661 aacaagacca ccggcaagta cgagatcctg ggcctgaagt acgccgacct gcagtttgat
     3721 aagggcaccg gcacctacaa gatcagccag gagaagtaca acgacatcaa gaagaaggag
     3781 ggcgtggaca gcgacagcga gttcaagttc accctgtaca agaacgacct tctgctggtg
     3841 aaggacaccg agaccaagga gcaacagctg ttccgcttcc tgagccgcac catgcccaag
     3901 cagaagcact acgtggagct gaagccctac gacaagcaga agttcgaggg cggcgaggcc
     3961 ctgatcaagg tgctgggcaa cgtggccaac agcggccagt gcaagaaggg cctgggcaag
     4021 agcaacatca gcatctacaa ggtgcgcacc gacgtgctgg gcaaccagca catcatcaag
     4081 aacgagggcg acaagcccaa gctggacttc agcagggctg accccaagaa gaagaggaag
     4141 gtggaggcca gcggttccgg acgggctgac gcattggacg attttgatct ggatatgctg
     4201 ggaagtgacg ccctcgatga ttttgacctt gacatgcttg gttcggatgc ccttgatgac
     4261 tttgacctcg acatgctcgg cagtgacgcc cttgatgatt tcgacctgga catgctgatt
     4321 aactctagaa gttccggatc tccgaaaaag aaacgcaaag ttggtagcca gtacctgccc
     4381 gacaccgacg accggcaccg gatcgaggaa aagcggaagc ggacctacga gacattcaag
     4441 agcatcatga agaagtcccc cttcagcggc cccaccgacc ctagacctcc acctagaaga
     4501 atcgccgtgc ccagcagatc cagcgccagc gtgccaaaac ctgcccccca gccttacccc
     4561 ttcaccagca gcctgagcac catcaactac gacgagttcc ctaccatggt gttccccagc
     4621 ggccagatct ctcaggcctc tgctctggct ccagcccctc ctcaggtgct gcctcaggct
     4681 cctgctcctg caccagctcc agccatggtg tctgcactgg ctcaggcacc agcacccgtg
     4741 cctgtgctgg ctcctggacc tccacaggct gtggctccac cagcccctaa acctacacag
     4801 gccggcgagg gcacactgtc tgaagctctg ctgcagctgc agttcgacga cgaggatctg
     4861 ggagccctgc tgggaaacag caccgatcct gccgtgttca ccgacctggc cagcgtggac
     4921 aacagcgagt tccagcagct gctgaaccag ggcatccctg tggcccctca caccaccgag
     4981 cccatgctga tggaataccc cgaggccatc acccggctcg tgacaggcgc tcagaggcct
     5041 cctgatccag ctcctgcccc tctgggagca ccaggcctgc ctaatggact gctgtctggc
     5101 gacgaggact tcagctctat cgccgatatg gatttctcag ccttgctggg tagcggatcg
     5161 ggatctcggg attccaggga agggatgttt ttgccgaagc ctgaggccgg ctccgctatt
     5221 agtgacgtgt ttgagggccg cgaggtgtgc cagccaaaac gaatccggcc atttcatcct
     5281 ccaggaagtc catgggccaa ccgcccactc cccgccagcc tcgcaccaac accaaccggt
     5341 ccagtacatg agccagtcgg gtcactgacc ccggcaccag tccctcagcc actggatcca
     5401 gcgcccgcag tgactcccga ggccagtcac ctgttggagg atcccgatga agagacgagc
     5461 caggctgtca aagcccttcg ggagatggcc gatactgtga ttccccagaa ggaagaggct
     5521 gcaatctgtg gccaaatgga cctttcccat ccgcccccaa ggggccatct ggatgagctg
     5581 acaaccacac ttgagtccat gaccgaggat ctgaacctgg actcacccct gaccccggaa
     5641 ttgaacgaga ttctggatac cttcctgaac gacgagtgcc tcttgcatgc catgcatatc
     5701 agcacaggac tgtccatctt cgacacatct ctgttttgaa acccagcttt cttgtacaaa
     5761 gtggttgata tcatctagag cggccgcagg tacctgaata actaaggccg cttcccttta
     5821 gtgagggtta atgcttcgag cagacaaagg gttcgatccc taccggttag taatgagttt
     5881 aaacggggga ggctaactga aacacggaag gagacaatac cggaaggaac ccgcgctatg
     5941 acggcaataa aaagacagaa taaaacgcac gggtgttggg tcgtttgttc ataaacgcgg
     6001 ggttcggtcc cagggctggc actctgtcga taccccaccg agaccccatt ggggccaata
     6061 cgcccgcgtt tcttcctttt ccccacccca ccccccaagt tcgggtgaag gcccagggct
     6121 cgcagccaac gtcggggcgg cagaccctgc catagcagat ctgcgcagct ggggctctag
     6181 ggggtatccc cnnnnnnnnn nnnnnnnnnn nnnnnnnnnn nnnnnnnnnn nnnnnnnnnn
     6241 nnnnnnnnnn nnnnnnnnnn nnnnnnnnnn nnnnnnnnnn nnnnnnnnnn nnnnnnnnnn
     6301 nnnnnnnnnn nnnnncgccg gctttccccg tcaagctcta aatcggggca nnnnnnnnnn
     6361 nnnnnnnnnn nnnnnnnnnn nnnnnnnnnn nnnnnnnnnn nnnnnnnann nnnnnnnnnn
     6421 nnnnnnnnnn nnnnnnnnnn nnnnnnnnnn nnnnnnncct ttgacgttgg agtccacgtt
     6481 ctttaatagt ggactcttgt tccaaactgg aacaacactc aaccctatct cggtctattc
     6541 ttttgattta taagggattt tggggatttc ggcctattgg ttaaaaaatg agctgattta
     6601 acaaaaattt aacgcgaatt aattctgtgg aatgtgtgtc agttagggtg tggaaagtcc
     6661 ccaggctccc cagcaggcag aagtatgcaa agcatgcatc tcaattagtc agcaaccagg
     6721 tgtggaaagt ccccaggctc cccagcaggc agaagtatgc aaagcatgca tctcaattag
     6781 tcagcaacca tagtcccgcc cctaactccg cccatcccgc ccctaactcc gcccagttcc
     6841 gcccattctc cgccccatgg ctgactaatt ttttttattt atgcagaggc cgaggccgcc
     6901 tctgcctctg agctattcca gaagtagtga ggaggctttt ttggaggcct aggcttttgc
     6961 aaaaagctcc cgggagcttg tatatccatt ttcggatctg atcaagagac aggatgagga
     7021 tcgtttcgca tgattgaaca agatggattg cacgcaggtt ctccggccgc ttgggtggag
     7081 aggctattcg gctatgactg ggcacaacag acaatcggct gctctgatgc cgccgtgttc
     7141 cggctgtcag cgcaggggcg cccggttctt tttgtcaaga ccgacctgtc cggtgccctg
     7201 aatgaactgc aggacgaggc agcgcggcta tcgtggctgg ccacgacggg cgttccttgc
     7261 gcagctgtgc tcgacgttgt cactgaagcg ggaagggact ggctgctatt gggcgaagtg
     7321 ccggggcagg atctcctgtc atctcacctt gctcctgccg agaaagtatc catcatggct
     7381 gatgcaatgc ggcggctgca tacgcttgat ccggctacct gcccattcga ccaccaagcg
     7441 aaacatcgca tcgagcgagc acgtactcgg atggaagccg gtcttgtcga tcaggatgat
     7501 ctggacgaag agcatcaggg gctcgcgcca gccgaactgt tcgccaggct caaggcgcgc
     7561 atgcccgacg gcgaggatct cgtcgtgacc catggcgatg cctgcttgcc gaatatcatg
     7621 gtggaaaatg gccgcttttc tggattcatc gactgtggcc ggctgggtgt ggcggaccgc
     7681 tatcaggaca tagcgttggc tacccgtgat attgctgaag agcttggcgg cgaatgggct
     7741 gaccgcttcc tcgtgcttta cggtatcgcc gctcccgatt cgcagcgcat cgccttctat
     7801 cgccttcttg acgagttctt ctgagcggga ctctggggtt cgcgaaatga ccgaccaagc
     7861 gacgcccaac ctgccatcac gagatttcga ttccaccgcc gccttctatg aaaggttggg
     7921 cttcggaatc gttttccggg acgccggctg gatgatcctc cagcgcgggg atctcatgct
     7981 ggagttcttc gcccacccca acttgtttat tgcagcttat aatggttaca aataaagcaa
     8041 tagcatcaca aatttcacaa ataaagcatt tttttcactg cattctagtt gtggtttgtc
     8101 caaactcatc aatgtatctt atcatgtctg tataccgtcg acctctagct agagcttggc
     8161 gtaatcatgg tcatagctgt ttcctgtgtg aaattgttat ccgctcacaa ttccacacaa
     8221 catacgagcc ggaagcataa agtgtaaagc ctggggtgcc taatgagtga gctaactcac
     8281 attaattgcg ttgcgctcac tgcccgcttt ccagtcggga aacctgtcgt gccagctgca
     8341 ttaatgaatc ggccaacgcg cggggagagg cggtttgcgt attgggcgct cttccgcttc
     8401 ctcgctcact gactcgctgc gctcggtcgt tcggctgcgg cgagcggtat cagctcactc
     8461 aaaggcggta atacggttat ccacagaatc aggggataac gcaggaaaga acatgtgagc
     8521 aaaaggccag caaaaggcca ggaaccgtaa aaaggccgcg ttgctggcgt ttttccatag
     8581 gctccgcccc cctgacgagc atcacaaaaa tcgacgctca agtcagaggt ggcgaaaccc
     8641 gacaggacta taaagatacc aggcgtttcc ccctggaagc tccctcgtgc gctctcctgt
     8701 tccgaccctg ccgcttaccg gatacctgtc cgcctttctc ccttcgggaa gcgtggcgct
     8761 ttctcaatgc tcacgctgta ggtatctcag ttcggtgtag gtcgttcgct ccaagctggg
     8821 ctgtgtgcac gaaccccccg ttcagcccga ccgctgcgcc ttatccggta actatcgtct
     8881 tgagtccaac ccggtaagac acgacttatc gccactggca gcagccactg gtaacaggat
     8941 tagcagagcg aggtatgtag gcggtgctac agagttcttg aagtggtggc ctaactacgg
     9001 ctacactaga aggacagtat ttggtatctg cgctctgctg aagccagtta ccttcggaaa
     9061 aagagttggt agctcttgat ccggcaaaca aaccaccgct ggtagcggtg gtttttttgt
     9121 ttgcaagcag cagattacgc gcagaaaaaa aggatctcaa gaagatcctt tgatcttttc
     9181 tacggggtct gacgctcagt ggaacgaaaa ctcacgttaa gggattttgg tcatgagatt
     9241 atcaaaaagg atcttcacct agatcctttt aaattaaaaa tgaagtttta aatcaatcta
     9301 aagtatatat gagtaaactt ggtctgacag ttaccaatgc ttaatcagtg aggcacctat
     9361 ctcagcgatc tgtctatttc gttcatccat agttgcctga ctccccgtcg tgtagataac
     9421 tacgatacgg gagggcttac catctggccc cagtgctgca atgataccgc gagacccacg
     9481 ctcaccggct ccagatttat cagcaataaa ccagccagcc ggaagggccg agcgcagaag
     9541 tggtcctgca actttatccg cctccatcca gtctattaat tgttgccggg aagctagagt
     9601 aagtagttcg ccagttaata gtttgcgcaa cgttgttgcc attgctacag gcatcgtggt
     9661 gtcacgctcg tcgtttggta tggcttcatt cagctccggt tcccaacgat caaggcgagt
     9721 tacatgatcc cccatgttgt gcaaaaaagc ggttagctcc ttcggtcctc cgatcgttgt
     9781 cagaagtaag ttggccgcag tgttatcact catggttatg gcagcactgc ataattctct
     9841 tactgtcatg ccatccgtaa gatgcttttc tgtgactggt gagtactcaa ccaagtcatt
     9901 ctgagaatag tgtatgcggc gaccgagttg ctcttgcccg gcgtcaatac gggataatac
     9961 cgcgccacat agcagaactt taaaagtgct catcattgga aaacgttctt cggggcgaaa
    10021 actctcaagg atcttaccgc tgttgagatc cagttcgatg taacccactc gtgcacccaa
    10081 ctgatcttca gcatctttta ctttcaccag cgtttctggg tgagcaaaaa caggaaggca
    10141 aaatgccgca aaaaagggaa taagggcgac acggaaatgt tgaatactca tactcttcct
    10201 ttttcaatat tattgaagca tttatcaggg ttattgtctc atgagcggat acatatttga
    10261 atgtatttag aaaaataaac aaataggggt tccgcgcaca tttccccgaa aagtgccacc
    10321 tgacgtcgac ggatcgggag atctcccgat cccctatggt cgactctcag tacaatctgc
    10381 tctgatgccg catagttaag ccagtatctg ctccctgctt gtgtgttgga ggtcgctgag
    10441 tagtgcgcga gcaaaattta agctacaaca aggcaaggct tgaccgacaa ttgcatgaag
    10501 aatctgctta gg
//
